Addgene plasmid #129039: pSpdCas9-huTET1CD-T2A-mCherry(PX458)-SghuTSDR-11
Purpose: targeted DNA demethylation_human_TSDR, expression of dCas9-huTET1CD-T2A-mCherry and sgRNA11 targeting human TSDR
Depositing lab: Julia K Polansky. Depositing organization: Charite Universitaetsmedizin Berlin. Publication: Targeted De-Methylation of the FOXP3-TSDR Is Sufficient to Induce Physiological FOXP3 Expression but Not a Functional Treg Phenotype. Kressler C, Gasparoni G, Nordstrom K, Hamo D, Salhab A, Dimitropoulos C, Tierling S, Reinke P, Volk HD, Walter J, Hamann A, Polansky JK. Front Immunol. 2021 Jan 7;11:609891. doi: 10.3389/fimmu.2020.609891. eCollection 2020. PubMed 33488615.
Backbone
  Vector backbone: PX458
  Backbone manufacturer: Feng Zhang (Addgene plasmid # 48138)
  Vector type: Mammalian Expression
Growth in bacteria
  Bacterial resistance: Ampicillin, 100 μg/mL
  Growth temperature: 37°C
  Growth strain: DH5alpha
  Copy number: Unknown
Gene/Insert
  Gene/Insert name: dCas9-huTET1CD, SgRNA11 (huTSDR) (alt name: dCas9-huTET1CD-T2A-mCherry)
  gRNA/shRNA sequence: AGTCGGGGGCTGTGACAACA
  Species: Synthetic
  Mutation: dCas9 (D10A;H840A)
  Promoter: CbH (for dCas9-huTET1CD-T2A-EGFP) U6 (for sgRNA)
  Tag / fusion protein: HA-Tag, NLS (N terminal on insert); T2A-mCherry (C terminal on backbone)
  Cloning method: Restriction Enzyme; 5′ cloning site Unknown (unknown if destroyed); 3′ cloning site Unknown (unknown if destroyed)
  Sequencing primers: 5′ SgRNA-cloning-site: hU6-F (GAGGGCCTATTTCCCATGATT)
Resource information
  A portion of this plasmid was derived from a plasmid made by: mCherry (BbsI removed) from Nicola Patron (Addgene plasmid # 50316); HA tag-NLS-dCas9 from Rudolf Jaenisch (Addgene plasmid # 48223); huTET1CD from Keith Joung (Addgene plasmid # 49236)
Terms and licenses: Academic/Nonprofit Terms; Industry Terms: Not Available to Industry
How to cite: pSpdCas9-huTET1CD-T2A-mCherry(PX458)-SghuTSDR-11 was a gift from Julia K Polansky (Addgene plasmid # 129039 ; http://n2t.net/addgene:129039 ; RRID:Addgene_129039)
