[The description below was written by a language model from this plasmid's Addgene catalogue record and pLannotate feature annotations shown in this document.]
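Description:
pSpdCas9-huTET1CD-T2A-mCherry(PX458)-SghuTSDR-11 is an all-in-one mammalian expression plasmid built on the PX458 backbone for CRISPR-guided epigenome editing. It is propagated in E. coli through a high-copy ColE1/pUC-type origin with ampicillin selection (AmpR), and it also carries an f1/M13 phage origin. A single AAV2 ITR left over from the parental backbone sits downstream of the expression cassette; with only one annotated, the plasmid is used for transfection rather than AAV packaging.

Two transcription units make up the payload. A human U6 Pol III promoter drives a Streptococcus pyogenes guide RNA scaffold carrying spacer number 11, directed at the human TSDR, the Treg-specific demethylated region of FOXP3 according to the associated publication title. Downstream, the CBh promoter (CMV enhancer, chicken β-actin promoter and hybrid intron) drives one open reading frame. It encodes an N-terminal HA tag and NLS, catalytically dead Cas9 (D10A, H840A), the human TET1 catalytic domain flanked by nucleoplasmin NLS fragments, and T2A-mCherry, and it ends at a bGH polyadenylation signal. dCas9 binds the guide-specified site without cutting and brings along the TET1 dioxygenase, which oxidises 5-methylcytosine and so starts local demethylation. The T2A peptide releases mCherry as a separate protein, which allows transfected cells to be identified or sorted.

The promoter field in the catalogue mentions EGFP, but the plasmid name and both feature tables show mCherry. The depositor sequence and the repository's NGS sequence differ by about 100 nt, apparently within the β-actin promoter region, which is annotated as fragments in the NGS record. The stated use is targeted demethylation of the human TSDR.
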