Features (pLannotate 1.2.2; 21 found; start..end, strand, type, name):
      1..241     +  promoter       U6 promoter: RNA polymerase III promoter for human U6 snRNA
    271..346     +  misc_RNA       gRNA scaffold: guide RNA scaffold for the Streptococcus pyogenes CRISPR/Cas9 system
    353..396     +  misc_RNA       gRNA scaffold (fragment): guide RNA scaffold for the Streptococcus pyogenes CRISPR/Cas9 system
    443..728     +  enhancer       CMV enhancer: human cytomegalovirus immediate early enhancer; contains an 18-bp deletion relative to the standard CMV enhancer
    730..1007    +  promoter       chicken β-actin promoter: No description available
   1008..1236    +  intron         hybrid intron: hybrid between chicken β-actin (CBA) and minute virus of mice (MMV) introns (Gray et al., 2011)
   1257..1284    +  CDS            3xHA (fragment): three tandem HA epitope tags
   1317..5417    +  CDS            Cas9: Cas9 (Csn1) endonuclease from the Streptococcus pyogenes Type II CRISPR/Cas system generates RNA-guided double strand breaks in DNA
   5418..5451    +  CDS            nucleoplasmin NLS (fragment): bipartite nuclear localization signal from nucleoplasmin
   5463..7616    +  CDS            TET1 (fragment): TET1_HUMAN - Also known as CXXC6, KIAA1676, LCX. Experimental evidence at protein level: Swiss-Prot protein existence level 1. Dioxygenase that catalyzes the conversion of the modified genomic base 5-methylcytosine (5mC) into 5-hydroxymethylcytosine (5hmC) and plays a key role in active DNA demethylation. Also mediates subsequent conversion of 5hmC into 5-formylcytosine (5fC), and conversion of 5fC to 5-carboxylcytosine (5caC). Conversion of 5mC into 5hmC, 5fC and 5caC probably constitutes the first step in cytosine demethylation. Methylation at the C5 position of cytosine bases is an epigenet
   7619..7643    +  CDS            nucleoplasmin NLS (fragment): bipartite nuclear localization signal from nucleoplasmin
   7713..8419    +  CDS            mCherry (fragment): monomeric derivative of DsRed fluorescent protein (Shaner et al., 2004) mammalian codon-optimized
   8454..8565    +  polyA_signal   bGH poly(A) signal: bovine growth hormone polyadenylation signal
   8670..8810    +  repeat_region  AAV2 ITR: inverted terminal repeat of adeno-associated virus serotype 2 inverted
   8815..8866    -  misc_feature   bom (fragment): basis of mobility region from pBR322
   8885..9265    +  rep_origin     M13 ori (sequence partly withheld): M13 bacteriophage origin of replication; arrow indicates direction of (+) strand synthesis
   9341..9390    -  misc_feature   bom (fragment): basis of mobility region from pBR322
   9492..9527    -  CDS            rop (fragment): Rop protein, which maintains plasmids at low copy number; rop
   9622..9726    +  promoter       AmpR promoter: bla
   9727..10587   +  CDS            AmpR: β-lactamase; bla; confers resistance to ampicillin, carbenicillin, and related antibiotics
  10758..11346   +  rep_origin     ori: high-copy-number ColE1/pMB1/pBR322/pUC origin of replication
>Addgene plasmid #129039 | pSpdCas9-huTET1CD-T2A-mCherry(PX458)-SghuTSDR-11 | depositor full sequence | sequence record 247385 | pSpdCas9-huTET1CD-T2A-mCherry(PX458)-SghuTSDR-11 sequence 11407 bps
GAGGGCCTATTTCCCATGATTCCTTCATATTTGCATATACGATACAAGGCTGTTAGAGAGATAATTGGAA
TTAATTTGACTGTAAACACAAAGATATTAGTACAAAATACGTGACGTAGAAAGTAATAATTTCTTGGGTA
GTTTGCAGTTTTAAAATTATGTTTTAAAATGGACTATCATATGCTTACCGTAACTTGAAAGTATTTCGAT
TTCTTGGCTTTATATATCTTGTGGAAAGGACGAAACACCGAGTCGGGGGCTGTGACAACAGTTTTAGAGC
TAGAAATAGCAAGTTAAAATAAGGCTAGTCCGTTATCAACTTGAAAAAGTGGCACCGAGTCGGTGCTTTT
TTGTTTTAGAGCTAGAAATAGCAAGTTAAAATAAGGCTAGTCCGTTTTTAGCGCGTGCGCCAATTCTGCA
GACAAATGGCTCTAGAGGTACCCGTTACATAACTTACGGTAAATGGCCCGCCTGGCTGACCGCCCAACGA
CCCCCGCCCATTGACGTCAATAGTAACGCCAATAGGGACTTTCCATTGACGTCAATGGGTGGAGTATTTA
CGGTAAACTGCCCACTTGGCAGTACATCAAGTGTATCATATGCCAAGTACGCCCCCTATTGACGTCAATG
ACGGTAAATGGCCCGCCTGGCATTGTGCCCAGTACATGACCTTATGGGACTTTCCTACTTGGCAGTACAT
CTACGTATTAGTCATCGCTATTACCATGGTCGAGGTGAGCCCCACGTTCTGCTTCACTCTCCCCATCTCC
CCCCCCTCCCCACCCCCAATTTTGTATTTATTTATTTTTTAATTATTTTGTGCAGCGATGGGGGCGGGGG
GGGGGGGGGGGCGCGCGCCAGGCGGGGCGGGGCGGGGCGAGGGGCGGGGCGGGGCGAGGCGGAGAGGTGC
GGCGGCAGCCAATCAGAGCGGCGCGCTCCGAAAGTTTCCTTTTATGGCGAGGCGGCGGCGGCGGCGGCCC
TATAAAAAGCGAAGCGCGCGGCGGGCGGGAGTCGCTGCGACGCTGCCTTCGCCCCGTGCCCCGCTCCGCC
GCCGCCTCGCGCCGCCCGCCCCGGCTCTGACTGACCGCGTTACTCCCACAGGTGAGCGGGCGGGACGGCC
CTTCTCCTCCGGGCTGTAATTAGCTGAGCAAGAGGTAAGGGTTTAAGGGATGGTTGGTTGGTGGGGTATT
AATGTTTAATTACCTGGAGCACCTGCCTGAAATCACTTTTTTTCAGGTTGGACCGGTGCCACCATGTACC
CATACGATGTTCCAGATTACGCTTCGCCGAAGAAAAAGCGCAAGGTCGAAGCGTCCGACAAGAAGTACAG
CATCGGCCTGGCCATCGGCACCAACTCTGTGGGCTGGGCCGTGATCACCGACGAGTACAAGGTGCCCAGC
AAGAAATTCAAGGTGCTGGGCAACACCGACCGGCACAGCATCAAGAAGAACCTGATCGGAGCCCTGCTGT
TCGACAGCGGCGAAACAGCCGAGGCCACCCGGCTGAAGAGAACCGCCAGAAGAAGATACACCAGACGGAA
GAACCGGATCTGCTATCTGCAAGAGATCTTCAGCAACGAGATGGCCAAGGTGGACGACAGCTTCTTCCAC
AGACTGGAAGAGTCCTTCCTGGTGGAAGAGGATAAGAAGCACGAGCGGCACCCCATCTTCGGCAACATCG
TGGACGAGGTGGCCTACCACGAGAAGTACCCCACCATCTACCACCTGAGAAAGAAACTGGTGGACAGCAC
CGACAAGGCCGACCTGCGGCTGATCTATCTGGCCCTGGCCCACATGATCAAGTTCCGGGGCCACTTCCTG
ATCGAGGGCGACCTGAACCCCGACAACAGCGACGTGGACAAGCTGTTCATCCAGCTGGTGCAGACCTACA
ACCAGCTGTTCGAGGAAAACCCCATCAACGCCAGCGGCGTGGACGCCAAGGCCATCCTGTCTGCCAGACT
GAGCAAGAGCAGACGGCTGGAAAATCTGATCGCCCAGCTGCCCGGCGAGAAGAAGAATGGCCTGTTCGGC
AACCTGATTGCCCTGAGCCTGGGCCTGACCCCCAACTTCAAGAGCAACTTCGACCTGGCCGAGGATGCCA
AACTGCAGCTGAGCAAGGACACCTACGACGACGACCTGGACAACCTGCTGGCCCAGATCGGCGACCAGTA
CGCCGACCTGTTTCTGGCCGCCAAGAACCTGTCCGACGCCATCCTGCTGAGCGACATCCTGAGAGTGAAC
ACCGAGATCACCAAGGCCCCCCTGAGCGCCTCTATGATCAAGAGATACGACGAGCACCACCAGGACCTGA
CCCTGCTGAAAGCTCTCGTGCGGCAGCAGCTGCCTGAGAAGTACAAAGAGATTTTCTTCGACCAGAGCAA
GAACGGCTACGCCGGCTACATTGACGGCGGAGCCAGCCAGGAAGAGTTCTACAAGTTCATCAAGCCCATC
CTGGAAAAGATGGACGGCACCGAGGAACTGCTCGTGAAGCTGAACAGAGAGGACCTGCTGCGGAAGCAGC
GGACCTTCGACAACGGCAGCATCCCCCACCAGATCCACCTGGGAGAGCTGCACGCCATTCTGCGGCGGCA
GGAAGATTTTTACCCATTCCTGAAGGACAACCGGGAAAAGATCGAGAAGATCCTGACCTTCCGCATCCCC
TACTACGTGGGCCCTCTGGCCAGGGGAAACAGCAGATTCGCCTGGATGACCAGAAAGAGCGAGGAAACCA
TCACCCCCTGGAACTTCGAGGAAGTGGTGGACAAGGGCGCTTCCGCCCAGAGCTTCATCGAGCGGATGAC
CAACTTCGATAAGAACCTGCCCAACGAGAAGGTGCTGCCCAAGCACAGCCTGCTGTACGAGTACTTCACC
GTGTATAACGAGCTGACCAAAGTGAAATACGTGACCGAGGGAATGAGAAAGCCCGCCTTCCTGAGCGGCG
AGCAGAAAAAGGCCATCGTGGACCTGCTGTTCAAGACCAACCGGAAAGTGACCGTGAAGCAGCTGAAAGA
GGACTACTTCAAGAAAATCGAGTGCTTCGACTCCGTGGAAATCTCCGGCGTGGAAGATCGGTTCAACGCC
TCCCTGGGCACATACCACGATCTGCTGAAAATTATCAAGGACAAGGACTTCCTGGACAATGAGGAAAACG
AGGACATTCTGGAAGATATCGTGCTGACCCTGACACTGTTTGAGGACAGAGAGATGATCGAGGAACGGCT
GAAAACCTATGCCCACCTGTTCGACGACAAAGTGATGAAGCAGCTGAAGCGGCGGAGATACACCGGCTGG
GGCAGGCTGAGCCGGAAGCTGATCAACGGCATCCGGGACAAGCAGTCCGGCAAGACAATCCTGGATTTCC
TGAAGTCCGACGGCTTCGCCAACAGAAACTTCATGCAGCTGATCCACGACGACAGCCTGACCTTTAAAGA
GGACATCCAGAAAGCCCAGGTGTCCGGCCAGGGCGATAGCCTGCACGAGCACATTGCCAATCTGGCCGGC
AGCCCCGCCATTAAGAAGGGCATCCTGCAGACAGTGAAGGTGGTGGACGAGCTCGTGAAAGTGATGGGCC
GGCACAAGCCCGAGAACATCGTGATCGAAATGGCCAGAGAGAACCAGACCACCCAGAAGGGACAGAAGAA
CAGCCGCGAGAGAATGAAGCGGATCGAAGAGGGCATCAAAGAGCTGGGCAGCCAGATCCTGAAAGAACAC
CCCGTGGAAAACACCCAGCTGCAGAACGAGAAGCTGTACCTGTACTACCTGCAGAATGGGCGGGATATGT
ACGTGGACCAGGAACTGGACATCAACCGGCTGTCCGACTACGATGTGGACGCCATCGTGCCTCAGAGCTT
TCTGAAGGACGACTCCATCGACAACAAGGTGCTGACCAGAAGCGACAAGAACCGGGGCAAGAGCGACAAC
GTGCCCTCCGAAGAGGTCGTGAAGAAGATGAAGAACTACTGGCGGCAGCTGCTGAACGCCAAGCTGATTA
CCCAGAGAAAGTTCGACAATCTGACCAAGGCCGAGAGAGGCGGCCTGAGCGAACTGGATAAGGCCGGCTT
CATCAAGAGACAGCTGGTGGAAACCCGGCAGATCACAAAGCACGTGGCACAGATCCTGGACTCCCGGATG
AACACTAAGTACGACGAGAATGACAAGCTGATCCGGGAAGTGAAAGTGATCACCCTGAAGTCCAAGCTGG
TGTCCGATTTCCGGAAGGATTTCCAGTTTTACAAAGTGCGCGAGATCAACAACTACCACCACGCCCACGA
CGCCTACCTGAACGCCGTCGTGGGAACCGCCCTGATCAAAAAGTACCCTAAGCTGGAAAGCGAGTTCGTG
TACGGCGACTACAAGGTGTACGACGTGCGGAAGATGATCGCCAAGAGCGAGCAGGAAATCGGCAAGGCTA
CCGCCAAGTACTTCTTCTACAGCAACATCATGAACTTTTTCAAGACCGAGATTACCCTGGCCAACGGCGA
GATCCGGAAGCGGCCTCTGATCGAGACAAACGGCGAAACCGGGGAGATCGTGTGGGATAAGGGCCGGGAT
TTTGCCACCGTGCGGAAAGTGCTGAGCATGCCCCAAGTGAATATCGTGAAAAAGACCGAGGTGCAGACAG
GCGGCTTCAGCAAAGAGTCTATCCTGCCCAAGAGGAACAGCGATAAGCTGATCGCCAGAAAGAAGGACTG
GGACCCTAAGAAGTACGGCGGCTTCGACAGCCCCACCGTGGCCTATTCTGTGCTGGTGGTGGCCAAAGTG
GAAAAGGGCAAGTCCAAGAAACTGAAGAGTGTGAAAGAGCTGCTGGGGATCACCATCATGGAAAGAAGCA
GCTTCGAGAAGAATCCCATCGACTTTCTGGAAGCCAAGGGCTACAAAGAAGTGAAAAAGGACCTGATCAT
CAAGCTGCCTAAGTACTCCCTGTTCGAGCTGGAAAACGGCCGGAAGAGAATGCTGGCCTCTGCCGGCGAA
CTGCAGAAGGGAAACGAACTGGCCCTGCCCTCCAAATATGTGAACTTCCTGTACCTGGCCAGCCACTATG
AGAAGCTGAAGGGCTCCCCCGAGGATAATGAGCAGAAACAGCTGTTTGTGGAACAGCACAAGCACTACCT
GGACGAGATCATCGAGCAGATCAGCGAGTTCTCCAAGAGAGTGATCCTGGCCGACGCTAATCTGGACAAA
GTGCTGTCCGCCTACAACAAGCACCGGGATAAGCCCATCAGAGAGCAGGCCGAGAATATCATCCACCTGT
TTACCCTGACCAATCTGGGAGCCCCTGCCGCCTTCAAGTACTTTGACACCACCATCGACCGGAAGAGGTA
CACCAGCACCAAAGAGGTGCTGGACGCCACCCTGATCCACCAGAGCATCACCGGCCTGTACGAGACACGG
ATCGACCTGTCTCAGCTGGGAGGCGACAAAAGGCCGGCGGCCACGAAAAAGGCCGGCCAGGGAGGAGGAT
CCCTGCCCACCTGCAGCTGTCTTGATCGAGTTATACAAAAAGACAAAGGCCCATATTATACACACCTTGG
GGCAGGACCAAGTGTTGCTGCTGTCAGGGAAATCATGGAGAATAGGTATGGTCAAAAAGGAAACGCAATA
AGGATAGAAATAGTAGTGTACACCGGTAAAGAAGGGAAAAGCTCTCATGGGTGTCCAATTGCTAAGTGGG
TTTTAAGAAGAAGCAGTGATGAAGAAAAAGTTCTTTGTTTGGTCCGGCAGCGTACAGGCCACCACTGTCC
AACTGCTGTGATGGTGGTGCTCATCATGGTGTGGGATGGCATCCCTCTTCCAATGGCCGACCGGCTATAC
ACAGAGCTCACAGAGAATCTAAAGTCATACAATGGGCACCCTACCGACAGAAGATGCACCCTCAATGAAA
ATCGTACCTGTACATGTCAAGGAATTGATCCAGAGACTTGTGGAGCTTCATTCTCTTTTGGCTGTTCATG
GAGTATGTACTTTAATGGCTGTAAGTTTGGTAGAAGCCCAAGCCCCAGAAGATTTAGAATTGATCCAAGC
TCTCCCTTACATGAAAAAAACCTTGAAGATAACTTACAGAGTTTGGCTACACGATTAGCTCCAATTTATA
AGCAGTATGCTCCAGTAGCTTACCAAAATCAGGTGGAATATGAAAATGTTGCCCGAGAATGTCGGCTTGG
CAGCAAGGAAGGTCGACCCTTCTCTGGGGTCACTGCTTGCCTGGACTTCTGTGCTCATCCCCACAGGGAC
ATTCACAACATGAATAATGGAAGCACTGTGGTTTGTACCTTAACTCGAGAAGATAACCGCTCTTTGGGTG
TTATTCCTCAAGATGAGCAGCTCCATGTGCTACCTCTTTATAAGCTTTCAGACACAGATGAGTTTGGCTC
CAAGGAAGGAATGGAAGCCAAGATCAAATCTGGGGCCATCGAGGTCCTGGCACCCCGCCGCAAAAAAAGA
ACGTGTTTCACTCAGCCTGTTCCCCGTTCTGGAAAGAAGAGGGCTGCGATGATGACAGAGGTTCTTGCAC
ATAAGATAAGGGCAGTGGAAAAGAAACCTATTCCCCGAATCAAGCGGAAGAATAACTCAACAACAACAAA
CAACAGTAAGCCTTCGTCACTGCCAACCTTAGGGAGTAACACTGAGACCGTGCAACCTGAAGTAAAAAGT
GAAACCGAACCCCATTTTATCTTAAAAAGTTCAGACAACACTAAAACTTATTCGCTGATGCCATCCGCTC
CTCACCCAGTGAAAGAGGCATCTCCAGGCTTCTCCTGGTCCCCGAAGACTGCTTCAGCCACACCAGCTCC
ACTGAAGAATGACGCAACAGCCTCATGCGGGTTTTCAGAAAGAAGCAGCACTCCCCACTGTACGATGCCT
TCGGGAAGACTCAGTGGTGCCAATGCTGCAGCTGCTGATGGCCCTGGCATTTCACAGCTTGGCGAAGTGG
CTCCTCTCCCCACCCTGTCTGCTCCTGTGATGGAGCCCCTCATTAATTCTGAGCCTTCCACTGGTGTGAC
TGAGCCGCTAACGCCTCATCAGCCAAACCACCAGCCCTCCTTCCTCACCTCTCCTCAAGACCTTGCCTCT
TCTCCAATGGAAGAAGATGAGCAGCATTCTGAAGCAGATGAGCCTCCATCAGACGAACCCCTATCTGATG
ACCCCCTGTCACCTGCTGAGGAGAAATTGCCCCACATTGATGAGTATTGGTCAGACAGTGAGCACATCTT
TTTGGATGCAAATATTGGTGGGGTGGCCATCGCACCTGCTCACGGCTCGGTTTTGATTGAGTGTGCCCGG
CGAGAGCTGCACGCTACCACTCCTGTTGAGCACCCCAACCGTAATCATCCAACCCGCCTCTCCCTTGTCT
TTTACCAGCACAAAAACCTAAATAAGCCCCAACATGGTTTTGAACTAAACAAGATTAAGTTTGAGGCTAA
AGAAGCTAAGAATAAGAAAATGAAGGCCTCAGAGCAAAAAGACCAGGCAGCTAATGAAGGTCCAGAACAG
TCCTCTGAAGTAAATGAATTGAACCAAATTCCTTCTCATAAAGCATTAACATTAACCCATGACAATGTTG
TCACCGTGTCCCCTTATGCTCTCACACACGTTGCGGGGCCCTATAACCATTGGGTCATGGCCGGCCAGGC
AAAAAAGAAAAAGGAATTCGGCAGTGGAGAGGGCAGAGGAAGTCTGCTAACATGCGGTGACGTCGAGGAG
AATCCTGGCCCAGTGAGCAAGGGCGAGGAGGATAACATGGCCATCATCAAGGAGTTCATGCGCTTCAAGG
TGCACATGGAGGGCTCCGTGAACGGCCACGAGTTCGAGATCGAGGGCGAGGGCGAGGGCCGCCCCTACGA
GGGCACCCAGACCGCCAAGCTGAAGGTGACCAAGGGTGGCCCCCTGCCCTTCGCCTGGGACATCCTGTCC
CCTCAGTTCATGTACGGCTCCAAGGCCTACGTGAAGCACCCCGCCGACATCCCCGACTACTTGAAGCTGT
CCTTCCCCGAGGGCTTCAAGTGGGAGCGCGTGATGAACTTCGAGGACGGCGGCGTGGTGACCGTGACCCA
GGACTCCTCCCTGCAGGACGGCGAGTTCATCTACAAGGTGAAGCTGCGCGGCACCAACTTCCCCTCCGAC
GGCCCCGTAATGCAGAAGAAAACCATGGGCTGGGAGGCCTCCTCCGAGCGGATGTACCCCGAGGACGGCG
CCCTGAAGGGCGAGATCAAGCAGAGGCTGAAGCTGAAGGACGGCGGCCACTACGACGCTGAGGTCAAGAC
CACCTACAAGGCCAAGAAGCCCGTGCAGCTGCCCGGCGCCTACAACGTCAACATCAAGTTGGACATCACC
TCCCACAACGAGGACTACACCATCGTGGAACAGTACGAACGCGCCGAGGGCCGCCACTCCACCGGCGGCA
TGGACGAGCTGTACAAGTAAGAATTCTAACTAGAGCTCGCTGATCAGCCTCGACTGTGCCTTCTAGTTGC
CAGCCATCTGTTGTTTGCCCCTCCCCCGTGCCTTCCTTGACCCTGGAAGGTGCCACTCCCACTGTCCTTT
CCTAATAAAATGAGGAAATTGCATCGCATTGTCTGAGTAGGTGTCATTCTATTCTGGGGGGTGGGGTGGG
GCAGGACAGCAAGGGGGAGGATTGGGAAGAGAATAGCAGGCATGCTGGGGAGCGGCCGCAGGAACCCCTA
GTGATGGAGTTGGCCACTCCCTCTCTGCGCGCTCGCTCGCTCACTGAGGCCGGGCGACCAAAGGTCGCCC
GACGCCCGGGCTTTGCCCGGGCGGCCTCAGTGAGCGAGCGAGCGCGCAGCTGCCTGCAGGGGCGCCTGAT
GCGGTATTTTCTCCTTACGCATCTGTGCGGTATTTCACACCGCATA
[142 nt withheld, positions 8867-9008]
C
[141 nt withheld, positions 9010-9150]
CCTTTGACGTTGGAGTCCACGTTCTTT
[37 nt withheld, positions 9178-9214]
ACCCTATCTCGGGCTATTCTTTTGATTTATAAGGGATTTTGCCGATTTCGGCCTATTGGTTAAAAAATGA
GCTGATTTAACAAAAATTTAACGCGAATTTTAACAAAATATTAACGTTTACAATTTTATGGTGCACTCTC
AGTACAATCTGCTCTGATGCCGCATAGTTAAGCCAGCCCCGACACCCGCCAACACCCGCTGACGCGCCCT
GACGGGCTTGTCTGCTCCCGGCATCCGCTTACAGACAAGCTGTGACCGTCTCCGGGAGCTGCATGTGTCA
GAGGTTTTCACCGTCATCACCGAAACGCGCGAGACGAAAGGGCCTCGTGATACGCCTATTTTTATAGGTT
AATGTCATGATAATAATGGTTTCTTAGACGTCAGGTGGCACTTTTCGGGGAAATGTGCGCGGAACCCCTA
TTTGTTTATTTTTCTAAATACATTCAAATATGTATCCGCTCATGAGACAATAACCCTGATAAATGCTTCA
ATAATATTGAAAAAGGAAGAGTATGAGTATTCAACATTTCCGTGTCGCCCTTATTCCCTTTTTTGCGGCA
TTTTGCCTTCCTGTTTTTGCTCACCCAGAAACGCTGGTGAAAGTAAAAGATGCTGAAGATCAGTTGGGTG
CACGAGTGGGTTACATCGAACTGGATCTCAACAGCGGTAAGATCCTTGAGAGTTTTCGCCCCGAAGAACG
TTTTCCAATGATGAGCACTTTTAAAGTTCTGCTATGTGGCGCGGTATTATCCCGTATTGACGCCGGGCAA
GAGCAACTCGGTCGCCGCATACACTATTCTCAGAATGACTTGGTTGAGTACTCACCAGTCACAGAAAAGC
ATCTTACGGATGGCATGACAGTAAGAGAATTATGCAGTGCTGCCATAACCATGAGTGATAACACTGCGGC
CAACTTACTTCTGACAACGATCGGAGGACCGAAGGAGCTAACCGCTTTTTTGCACAACATGGGGGATCAT
GTAACTCGCCTTGATCGTTGGGAACCGGAGCTGAATGAAGCCATACCAAACGACGAGCGTGACACCACGA
TGCCTGTAGCAATGGCAACAACGTTGCGCAAACTATTAACTGGCGAACTACTTACTCTAGCTTCCCGGCA
ACAATTAATAGACTGGATGGAGGCGGATAAAGTTGCAGGACCACTTCTGCGCTCGGCCCTTCCGGCTGGC
TGGTTTATTGCTGATAAATCTGGAGCCGGTGAGCGTGGAAGCCGCGGTATCATTGCAGCACTGGGGCCAG
ATGGTAAGCCCTCCCGTATCGTAGTTATCTACACGACGGGGAGTCAGGCAACTATGGATGAACGAAATAG
ACAGATCGCTGAGATAGGTGCCTCACTGATTAAGCATTGGTAACTGTCAGACCAAGTTTACTCATATATA
CTTTAGATTGATTTAAAACTTCATTTTTAATTTAAAAGGATCTAGGTGAAGATCCTTTTTGATAATCTCA
TGACCAAAATCCCTTAACGTGAGTTTTCGTTCCACTGAGCGTCAGACCCCGTAGAAAAGATCAAAGGATC
TTCTTGAGATCCTTTTTTTCTGCGCGTAATCTGCTGCTTGCAAACAAAAAAACCACCGCTACCAGCGGTG
GTTTGTTTGCCGGATCAAGAGCTACCAACTCTTTTTCCGAAGGTAACTGGCTTCAGCAGAGCGCAGATAC
CAAATACTGTCCTTCTAGTGTAGCCGTAGTTAGGCCACCACTTCAAGAACTCTGTAGCACCGCCTACATA
CCTCGCTCTGCTAATCCTGTTACCAGTGGCTGCTGCCAGTGGCGATAAGTCGTGTCTTACCGGGTTGGAC
TCAAGACGATAGTTACCGGATAAGGCGCAGCGGTCGGGCTGAACGGGGGGTTCGTGCACACAGCCCAGCT
TGGAGCGAACGACCTACACCGAACTGAGATACCTACAGCGTGAGCTATGAGAAAGCGCCACGCTTCCCGA
AGGGAGAAAGGCGGACAGGTATCCGGTAAGCGGCAGGGTCGGAACAGGAGAGCGCACGAGGGAGCTTCCA
GGGGGAAACGCCTGGTATCTTTATAGTCCTGTCGGGTTTCGCCACCTCTGACTTGAGCGTCGATTTTTGT
GATGCTCGTCAGGGGGGCGGAGCCTATGGAAAAACGCCAGCAACGCGGCCTTTTTACGGTTCCTGGCCTT
TTGCTGGCCTTTTGCTCACATGT
