Features (pLannotate 1.2.2; 23 found; start..end, strand, type, name):
     83..323     +  promoter       U6 promoter: RNA polymerase III promoter for human U6 snRNA
    353..428     +  misc_RNA       gRNA scaffold: guide RNA scaffold for the Streptococcus pyogenes CRISPR/Cas9 system
    435..478     +  misc_RNA       gRNA scaffold (fragment): guide RNA scaffold for the Streptococcus pyogenes CRISPR/Cas9 system
    525..810     +  enhancer       CMV enhancer: human cytomegalovirus immediate early enhancer; contains an 18-bp deletion relative to the standard CMV enhancer
    812..932     +  promoter       chicken β-actin promoter (fragment): contains a 21-bp deletion relative to the standard chicken β-actin promoter
    968..989     +  promoter       chicken β-actin promoter (fragment): No description available
   1043..1199    +  promoter       chicken β-actin promoter (fragment): contains a 21-bp deletion relative to the standard chicken β-actin promoter
   1200..1427    +  intron         hybrid intron: hybrid between chicken β-actin (CBA) and minute virus of mice (MMV) introns (Gray et al., 2011)
   1448..1475    +  CDS            3xHA (fragment): three tandem HA epitope tags
   1508..5608    +  CDS            Cas9: Cas9 (Csn1) endonuclease from the Streptococcus pyogenes Type II CRISPR/Cas system generates RNA-guided double strand breaks in DNA
   5609..5642    +  CDS            nucleoplasmin NLS (fragment): bipartite nuclear localization signal from nucleoplasmin
   5654..7807    +  CDS            TET1 (fragment): TET1_HUMAN - Also known as CXXC6, KIAA1676, LCX. Experimental evidence at protein level: Swiss-Prot protein existence level 1. Dioxygenase that catalyzes the conversion of the modified genomic base 5-methylcytosine (5mC) into 5-hydroxymethylcytosine (5hmC) and plays a key role in active DNA demethylation. Also mediates subsequent conversion of 5hmC into 5-formylcytosine (5fC), and conversion of 5fC to 5-carboxylcytosine (5caC). Conversion of 5mC into 5hmC, 5fC and 5caC probably constitutes the first step in cytosine demethylation. Methylation at the C5 position of cytosine bases is an epigenet
   7810..7834    +  CDS            nucleoplasmin NLS (fragment): bipartite nuclear localization signal from nucleoplasmin
   7904..8610    +  CDS            mCherry (fragment): monomeric derivative of DsRed fluorescent protein (Shaner et al., 2004) mammalian codon-optimized
   8645..8756    +  polyA_signal   bGH poly(A) signal: bovine growth hormone polyadenylation signal
   8861..9001    +  repeat_region  AAV2 ITR: inverted terminal repeat of adeno-associated virus serotype 2 inverted
   9006..9057    -  misc_feature   bom (fragment): basis of mobility region from pBR322
   9076..9531    +  rep_origin     f1 ori (sequence partly withheld): f1 bacteriophage origin of replication; arrow indicates direction of (+) strand synthesis
   9532..9581    -  misc_feature   bom (fragment): basis of mobility region from pBR322
   9683..9718    -  CDS            rop (fragment): Rop protein, which maintains plasmids at low copy number; rop
   9813..9917    +  promoter       AmpR promoter: bla
   9918..10778   +  CDS            AmpR: β-lactamase; bla; confers resistance to ampicillin, carbenicillin, and related antibiotics
  10949..21      +  rep_origin     ori (across the origin): high-copy-number ColE1/pMB1/pBR322/pUC origin of replication
>Addgene plasmid #129039 | pSpdCas9-huTET1CD-T2A-mCherry(PX458)-SghuTSDR-11 | addgene full sequence | sequence record 256194 | Addgene NGS Result
GGGGGGCGGAGCCTATGGAAAAACGCCAGCAACGCGGCCTTTTTACGGTTCCTGGCCTTTTGCTGGCCTT
TTGCTCACATGTGAGGGCCTATTTCCCATGATTCCTTCATATTTGCATATACGATACAAGGCTGTTAGAG
AGATAATTGGAATTAATTTGACTGTAAACACAAAGATATTAGTACAAAATACGTGACGTAGAAAGTAATA
ATTTCTTGGGTAGTTTGCAGTTTTAAAATTATGTTTTAAAATGGACTATCATATGCTTACCGTAACTTGA
AAGTATTTCGATTTCTTGGCTTTATATATCTTGTGGAAAGGACGAAACACCGAGTCGGGGGCTGTGACAA
CAGTTTTAGAGCTAGAAATAGCAAGTTAAAATAAGGCTAGTCCGTTATCAACTTGAAAAAGTGGCACCGA
GTCGGTGCTTTTTTGTTTTAGAGCTAGAAATAGCAAGTTAAAATAAGGCTAGTCCGTTTTTAGCGCGTGC
GCCAATTCTGCAGACAAATGGCTCTAGAGGTACCCGTTACATAACTTACGGTAAATGGCCCGCCTGGCTG
ACCGCCCAACGACCCCCGCCCATTGACGTCAATAGTAACGCCAATAGGGACTTTCCATTGACGTCAATGG
GTGGAGTATTTACGGTAAACTGCCCACTTGGCAGTACATCAAGTGTATCATATGCCAAGTACGCCCCCTA
TTGACGTCAATGACGGTAAATGGCCCGCCTGGCATTGTGCCCAGTACATGACCTTATGGGACTTTCCTAC
TTGGCAGTACATCTACGTATTAGTCATCGCTATTACCATGGTCGAGGTGAGCCCCACGTTCTGCTTCACT
CTCCCCATCTCCCCCCCCTCCCCACCCCCAATTTTGTATTTATTTATTTTTTAATTATTTTGTGCAGCGA
TGGGGGCGGGGGGGGGGGGGGGSGCGCGCCRGGGGGGGGGGGGGGGGGGGGGGGGGGGGGGGGGGGGGGG
GGGGGGGGGGGGGGGGGGGGSGRANAGGGGGGGGGGGGGGGGGGGGGGGGGGGGGGGGGGGGGGGGGGGG
GGGGGGGGGGGGGGGGGGGGGGGGGGGGGGGCGGGGCGAGGCGGAGAGGTGCGGCGGCAGCCAATCAGAG
CGGCGCGCTCCGAAAGTTTCCTTTTATGGCGAGGCGGCGGCGGCGGCGGCCCTATAAAAAGCGAAGCGCG
CGGCGGGCGGGAGTCGCTGCGCGCTGCCTTCGCCCCGTGCCCCGCTCCGCCGCCGCCTCGCGCCGCCCGC
CCCGGCTCTGACTGACCGCGTTACTCCCACAGGTGAGCGGGCGGGACGGCCCTTCTCCTCCGGGCTGTAA
TTAGCTGAGCAAGAGGTAAGGGTTTAAGGGATGGTTGGTTGGTGGGGTATTAATGTTTAATTACCTGGAG
CACCTGCCTGAAATCACTTTTTTTCAGGTTGGACCGGTGCCACCATGTACCCATACGATGTTCCAGATTA
CGCTTCGCCGAAGAAAAAGCGCAAGGTCGAAGCGTCCGACAAGAAGTACAGCATCGGCCTGGCCATCGGC
ACCAACTCTGTGGGCTGGGCCGTGATCACCGACGAGTACAAGGTGCCCAGCAAGAAATTCAAGGTGCTGG
GCAACACCGACCGGCACAGCATCAAGAAGAACCTGATCGGAGCCCTGCTGTTCGACAGCGGCGAAACAGC
CGAGGCCACCCGGCTGAAGAGAACCGCCAGAAGAAGATACACCAGACGGAAGAACCGGATCTGCTATCTG
CAAGAGATCTTCAGCAACGAGATGGCCAAGGTGGACGACAGCTTCTTCCACAGACTGGAAGAGTCCTTCC
TGGTGGAAGAGGATAAGAAGCACGAGCGGCACCCCATCTTCGGCAACATCGTGGACGAGGTGGCCTACCA
CGAGAAGTACCCCACCATCTACCACCTGAGAAAGAAACTGGTGGACAGCACCGACAAGGCCGACCTGCGG
CTGATCTATCTGGCCCTGGCCCACATGATCAAGTTCCGGGGCCACTTCCTGATCGAGGGCGACCTGAACC
CCGACAACAGCGACGTGGACAAGCTGTTCATCCAGCTGGTGCAGACCTACAACCAGCTGTTCGAGGAAAA
CCCCATCAACGCCAGCGGCGTGGACGCCAAGGCCATCCTGTCTGCCAGACTGAGCAAGAGCAGACGGCTG
GAAAATCTGATCGCCCAGCTGCCCGGCGAGAAGAAGAATGGCCTGTTCGGCAACCTGATTGCCCTGAGCC
TGGGCCTGACCCCCAACTTCAAGAGCAACTTCGACCTGGCCGAGGATGCCAAACTGCAGCTGAGCAAGGA
CACCTACGACGACGACCTGGACAACCTGCTGGCCCAGATCGGCGACCAGTACGCCGACCTGTTTCTGGCC
GCCAAGAACCTGTCCGACGCCATCCTGCTGAGCGACATCCTGAGAGTGAACACCGAGATCACCAAGGCCC
CCCTGAGCGCCTCTATGATCAAGAGATACGACGAGCACCACCAGGACCTGACCCTGCTGAAAGCTCTCGT
GCGGCAGCAGCTGCCTGAGAAGTACAAAGAGATTTTCTTCGACCAGAGCAAGAACGGCTACGCCGGCTAC
ATTGACGGCGGAGCCAGCCAGGAAGAGTTCTACAAGTTCATCAAGCCCATCCTGGAAAAGATGGACGGCA
CCGAGGAACTGCTCGTGAAGCTGAACAGAGAGGACCTGCTGCGGAAGCAGCGGACCTTCGACAACGGCAG
CATCCCCCACCAGATCCACCTGGGAGAGCTGCACGCCATTCTGCGGCGGCAGGAAGATTTTTACCCATTC
CTGAAGGACAACCGGGAAAAGATCGAGAAGATCCTGACCTTCCGCATCCCCTACTACGTGGGCCCTCTGG
CCAGGGGAAACAGCAGATTCGCCTGGATGACCAGAAAGAGCGAGGAAACCATCACCCCCTGGAACTTCGA
GGAAGTGGTGGACAAGGGCGCTTCCGCCCAGAGCTTCATCGAGCGGATGACCAACTTCGATAAGAACCTG
CCCAACGAGAAGGTGCTGCCCAAGCACAGCCTGCTGTACGAGTACTTCACCGTGTATAACGAGCTGACCA
AAGTGAAATACGTGACCGAGGGAATGAGAAAGCCCGCCTTCCTGAGCGGCGAGCAGAAAAAGGCCATCGT
GGACCTGCTGTTCAAGACCAACCGGAAAGTGACCGTGAAGCAGCTGAAAGAGGACTACTTCAAGAAAATC
GAGTGCTTCGACTCCGTGGAAATCTCCGGCGTGGAAGATCGGTTCAACGCCTCCCTGGGCACATACCACG
ATCTGCTGAAAATTATCAAGGACAAGGACTTCCTGGACAATGAGGAAAACGAGGACATTCTGGAAGATAT
CGTGCTGACCCTGACACTGTTTGAGGACAGAGAGATGATCGAGGAACGGCTGAAAACCTATGCCCACCTG
TTCGACGACAAAGTGATGAAGCAGCTGAAGCGGCGGAGATACACCGGCTGGGGCAGGCTGAGCCGGAAGC
TGATCAACGGCATCCGGGACAAGCAGTCCGGCAAGACAATCCTGGATTTCCTGAAGTCCGACGGCTTCGC
CAACAGAAACTTCATGCAGCTGATCCACGACGACAGCCTGACCTTTAAAGAGGACATCCAGAAAGCCCAG
GTGTCCGGCCAGGGCGATAGCCTGCACGAGCACATTGCCAATCTGGCCGGCAGCCCCGCCATTAAGAAGG
GCATCCTGCAGACAGTGAAGGTGGTGGACGAGCTCGTGAAAGTGATGGGCCGGCACAAGCCCGAGAACAT
CGTGATCGAAATGGCCAGAGAGAACCAGACCACCCAGAAGGGACAGAAGAACAGCCGCGAGAGAATGAAG
CGGATCGAAGAGGGCATCAAAGAGCTGGGCAGCCAGATCCTGAAAGAACACCCCGTGGAAAACACCCAGC
TGCAGAACGAGAAGCTGTACCTGTACTACCTGCAGAATGGGCGGGATATGTACGTGGACCAGGAACTGGA
CATCAACCGGCTGTCCGACTACGATGTGGACGCCATCGTGCCTCAGAGCTTTCTGAAGGACGACTCCATC
GACAACAAGGTGCTGACCAGAAGCGACAAGAACCGGGGCAAGAGCGACAACGTGCCCTCCGAAGAGGTCG
TGAAGAAGATGAAGAACTACTGGCGGCAGCTGCTGAACGCCAAGCTGATTACCCAGAGAAAGTTCGACAA
TCTGACCAAGGCCGAGAGAGGCGGCCTGAGCGAACTGGATAAGGCCGGCTTCATCAAGAGACAGCTGGTG
GAAACCCGGCAGATCACAAAGCACGTGGCACAGATCCTGGACTCCCGGATGAACACTAAGTACGACGAGA
ATGACAAGCTGATCCGGGAAGTGAAAGTGATCACCCTGAAGTCCAAGCTGGTGTCCGATTTCCGGAAGGA
TTTCCAGTTTTACAAAGTGCGCGAGATCAACAACTACCACCACGCCCACGACGCCTACCTGAACGCCGTC
GTGGGAACCGCCCTGATCAAAAAGTACCCTAAGCTGGAAAGCGAGTTCGTGTACGGCGACTACAAGGTGT
ACGACGTGCGGAAGATGATCGCCAAGAGCGAGCAGGAAATCGGCAAGGCTACCGCCAAGTACTTCTTCTA
CAGCAACATCATGAACTTTTTCAAGACCGAGATTACCCTGGCCAACGGCGAGATCCGGAAGCGGCCTCTG
ATCGAGACAAACGGCGAAACCGGGGAGATCGTGTGGGATAAGGGCCGGGATTTTGCCACCGTGCGGAAAG
TGCTGAGCATGCCCCAAGTGAATATCGTGAAAAAGACCGAGGTGCAGACAGGCGGCTTCAGCAAAGAGTC
TATCCTGCCCAAGAGGAACAGCGATAAGCTGATCGCCAGAAAGAAGGACTGGGACCCTAAGAAGTACGGC
GGCTTCGACAGCCCCACCGTGGCCTATTCTGTGCTGGTGGTGGCCAAAGTGGAAAAGGGCAAGTCCAAGA
AACTGAAGAGTGTGAAAGAGCTGCTGGGGATCACCATCATGGAAAGAAGCAGCTTCGAGAAGAATCCCAT
CGACTTTCTGGAAGCCAAGGGCTACAAAGAAGTGAAAAAGGACCTGATCATCAAGCTGCCTAAGTACTCC
CTGTTCGAGCTGGAAAACGGCCGGAAGAGAATGCTGGCCTCTGCCGGCGAACTGCAGAAGGGAAACGAAC
TGGCCCTGCCCTCCAAATATGTGAACTTCCTGTACCTGGCCAGCCACTATGAGAAGCTGAAGGGCTCCCC
CGAGGATAATGAGCAGAAACAGCTGTTTGTGGAACAGCACAAGCACTACCTGGACGAGATCATCGAGCAG
ATCAGCGAGTTCTCCAAGAGAGTGATCCTGGCCGACGCTAATCTGGACAAAGTGCTGTCCGCCTACAACA
AGCACCGGGATAAGCCCATCAGAGAGCAGGCCGAGAATATCATCCACCTGTTTACCCTGACCAATCTGGG
AGCCCCTGCCGCCTTCAAGTACTTTGACACCACCATCGACCGGAAGAGGTACACCAGCACCAAAGAGGTG
CTGGACGCCACCCTGATCCACCAGAGCATCACCGGCCTGTACGAGACACGGATCGACCTGTCTCAGCTGG
GAGGCGACAAAAGGCCGGCGGCCACGAAAAAGGCCGGCCAGGGAGGAGGATCCCTGCCCACCTGCAGCTG
TCTTGATCGAGTTATACAAAAAGACAAAGGCCCATATTATACACACCTTGGGGCAGGACCAAGTGTTGCT
GCTGTCAGGGAAATCATGGAGAATAGGTATGGTCAAAAAGGAAACGCAATAAGGATAGAAATAGTAGTGT
ACACCGGTAAAGAAGGGAAAAGCTCTCATGGGTGTCCAATTGCTAAGTGGGTTTTAAGAAGAAGCAGTGA
TGAAGAAAAAGTTCTTTGTTTGGTCCGGCAGCGTACAGGCCACCACTGTCCAACTGCTGTGATGGTGGTG
CTCATCATGGTGTGGGATGGCATCCCTCTTCCAATGGCCGACCGGCTATACACAGAGCTCACAGAGAATC
TAAAGTCATACAATGGGCACCCTACCGACAGAAGATGCACCCTCAATGAAAATCGTACCTGTACATGTCA
AGGAATTGATCCAGAGACTTGTGGAGCTTCATTCTCTTTTGGCTGTTCATGGAGTATGTACTTTAATGGC
TGTAAGTTTGGTAGAAGCCCAAGCCCCAGAAGATTTAGAATTGATCCAAGCTCTCCCTTACATGAAAAAA
ACCTTGAAGATAACTTACAGAGTTTGGCTACACGATTAGCTCCAATTTATAAGCAGTATGCTCCAGTAGC
TTACCAAAATCAGGTGGAATATGAAAATGTTGCCCGAGAATGTCGGCTTGGCAGCAAGGAAGGTCGACCC
TTCTCTGGGGTCACTGCTTGCCTGGACTTCTGTGCTCATCCCCACAGGGACATTCACAACATGAATAATG
GAAGCACTGTGGTTTGTACCTTAACTCGAGAAGATAACCGCTCTTTGGGTGTTATTCCTCAAGATGAGCA
GCTCCATGTGCTACCTCTTTATAAGCTTTCAGACACAGATGAGTTTGGCTCCAAGGAAGGAATGGAAGCC
AAGATCAAATCTGGGGCCATCGAGGTCCTGGCACCCCGCCGCAAAAAAAGAACGTGTTTCACTCAGCCTG
TTCCCCGTTCTGGAAAGAAGAGGGCTGCGATGATGACAGAGGTTCTTGCACATAAGATAAGGGCAGTGGA
AAAGAAACCTATTCCCCGAATCAAGCGGAAGAATAACTCAACAACAACAAACAACAGTAAGCCTTCGTCA
CTGCCAACCTTAGGGAGTAACACTGAGACCGTGCAACCTGAAGTAAAAAGTGAAACCGAACCCCATTTTA
TCTTAAAAAGTTCAGACAACACTAAAACTTATTCGCTGATGCCATCCGCTCCTCACCCAGTGAAAGAGGC
ATCTCCAGGCTTCTCCTGGTCCCCGAAGACTGCTTCAGCCACACCAGCTCCACTGAAGAATGACGCAACA
GCCTCATGCGGGTTTTCAGAAAGAAGCAGCACTCCCCACTGTACGATGCCTTCGGGAAGACTCAGTGGTG
CCAATGCTGCAGCTGCTGATGGCCCTGGCATTTCACAGCTTGGCGAAGTGGCTCCTCTCCCCACCCTGTC
TGCTCCTGTGATGGAGCCCCTCATTAATTCTGAGCCTTCCACTGGTGTGACTGAGCCGCTAACGCCTCAT
CAGCCAAACCACCAGCCCTCCTTCCTCACCTCTCCTCAAGACCTTGCCTCTTCTCCAATGGAAGAAGATG
AGCAGCATTCTGAAGCAGATGAGCCTCCATCAGACGAACCCCTATCTGATGACCCCCTGTCACCTGCTGA
GGAGAAATTGCCCCACATTGATGAGTATTGGTCAGACAGTGAGCACATCTTTTTGGATGCAAATATTGGT
GGGGTGGCCATCGCACCTGCTCACGGCTCGGTTTTGATTGAGTGTGCCCGGCGAGAGCTGCACGCTACCA
CTCCTGTTGAGCACCCCAACCGTAATCATCCAACCCGCCTCTCCCTTGTCTTTTACCAGCACAAAAACCT
AAATAAGCCCCAACATGGTTTTGAACTAAACAAGATTAAGTTTGAGGCTAAAGAAGCTAAGAATAAGAAA
ATGAAGGCCTCAGAGCAAAAAGACCAGGCAGCTAATGAAGGTCCAGAACAGTCCTCTGAAGTAAATGAAT
TGAACCAAATTCCTTCTCATAAAGCATTAACATTAACCCATGACAATGTTGTCACCGTGTCCCCTTATGC
TCTCACACACGTTGCGGGGCCCTATAACCATTGGGTCATGGCCGGCCAGGCAAAAAAGAAAAAGGAATTC
GGCAGTGGAGAGGGCAGAGGAAGTCTGCTAACATGCGGTGACGTCGAGGAGAATCCTGGCCCAGTGAGCA
AGGGCGAGGAGGATAACATGGCCATCATCAAGGAGTTCATGCGCTTCAAGGTGCACATGGAGGGCTCCGT
GAACGGCCACGAGTTCGAGATCGAGGGCGAGGGCGAGGGCCGCCCCTACGAGGGCACCCAGACCGCCAAG
CTGAAGGTGACCAAGGGTGGCCCCCTGCCCTTCGCCTGGGACATCCTGTCCCCTCAGTTCATGTACGGCT
CCAAGGCCTACGTGAAGCACCCCGCCGACATCCCCGACTACTTGAAGCTGTCCTTCCCCGAGGGCTTCAA
GTGGGAGCGCGTGATGAACTTCGAGGACGGCGGCGTGGTGACCGTGACCCAGGACTCCTCCCTGCAGGAC
GGCGAGTTCATCTACAAGGTGAAGCTGCGCGGCACCAACTTCCCCTCCGACGGCCCCGTAATGCAGAAGA
AAACCATGGGCTGGGAGGCCTCCTCCGAGCGGATGTACCCCGAGGACGGCGCCCTGAAGGGCGAGATCAA
GCAGAGGCTGAAGCTGAAGGACGGCGGCCACTACGACGCTGAGGTCAAGACCACCTACAAGGCCAAGAAG
CCCGTGCAGCTGCCCGGCGCCTACAACGTCAACATCAAGTTGGACATCACCTCCCACAACGAGGACTACA
CCATCGTGGAACAGTACGAACGCGCCGAGGGCCGCCACTCCACCGGCGGCATGGACGAGCTGTACAAGTA
AGAATTCTAACTAGAGCTCGCTGATCAGCCTCGACTGTGCCTTCTAGTTGCCAGCCATCTGTTGTTTGCC
CCTCCCCCGTGCCTTCCTTGACCCTGGAAGGTGCCACTCCCACTGTCCTTTCCTAATAAAATGAGGAAAT
TGCATCGCATTGTCTGAGTAGGTGTCATTCTATTCTGGGGGGTGGGGTGGGGCAGGACAGCAAGGGGGAG
GATTGGGAAGAGAATAGCAGGCATGCTGGGGAGCGGCCGCAGGAACCCCTAGTGATGGAGTTGGCCACTC
CCTCTCTGCGCGCTCGCTCGCTCACTGAGGCCGGGCGACCAAAGGTCGCCCGACGCCCGGGCTTTGCCCG
GGCGGCCTCAGTGAGCGAGCGAGCGCGCAGCTGCCTGCAGGGGCGCCTGATGCGGTATTTTCTCCTTACG
CATCTGTGCGGTATTTCACACCGCATA
[95 nt withheld, positions 9058-9152]
T
[46 nt withheld, positions 9154-9199]
C
[141 nt withheld, positions 9201-9341]
CCTTTGACGTTGGAGTCCACGTTCTTT
[37 nt withheld, positions 9369-9405]
ACTCTATCTCGGGCTATTCTTTTGATTTATAAGGGATTTTGCCGATTTCGGTCTATTGGTTAAAAAATGA
GCTGATTTAACAAAAATTTAACGCGAATTTTAACAAAATATTAACGTTTACAATTTTATGGTGCACTCTC
AGTACAATCTGCTCTGATGCCGCATAGTTAAGCCAGCCCCGACACCCGCCAACACCCGCTGACGCGCCCT
GACGGGCTTGTCTGCTCCCGGCATCCGCTTACAGACAAGCTGTGACCGTCTCCGGGAGCTGCATGTGTCA
GAGGTTTTCACCGTCATCACCGAAACGCGCGAGACGAAAGGGCCTCGTGATACGCCTATTTTTATAGGTT
AATGTCATGATAATAATGGTTTCTTAGACGTCAGGTGGCACTTTTCGGGGAAATGTGCGCGGAACCCCTA
TTTGTTTATTTTTCTAAATACATTCAAATATGTATCCGCTCATGAGACAATAACCCTGATAAATGCTTCA
ATAATATTGAAAAAGGAAGAGTATGAGTATTCAACATTTCCGTGTCGCCCTTATTCCCTTTTTTGCGGCA
TTTTGCCTTCCTGTTTTTGCTCACCCAGAAACGCTGGTGAAAGTAAAAGATGCTGAAGATCAGTTGGGTG
CACGAGTGGGTTACATCGAACTGGATCTCAACAGCGGTAAGATCCTTGAGAGTTTTCGCCCCGAAGAACG
TTTTCCAATGATGAGCACTTTTAAAGTTCTGCTATGTGGCGCGGTATTATCCCGTATTGACGCCGGGCAA
GAGCAACTCGGTCGCCGCATACACTATTCTCAGAATGACTTGGTTGAGTACTCACCAGTCACAGAAAAGC
ATCTTACGGATGGCATGACAGTAAGAGAATTATGCAGTGCTGCCATAACCATGAGTGATAACACTGCGGC
CAACTTACTTCTGACAACGATCGGAGGACCGAAGGAGCTAACCGCTTTTTTGCACAACATGGGGGATCAT
GTAACTCGCCTTGATCGTTGGGAACCGGAGCTGAATGAAGCCATACCAAACGACGAGCGTGACACCACGA
TGCCTGTAGCAATGGCAACAACGTTGCGCAAACTATTAACTGGCGAACTACTTACTCTAGCTTCCCGGCA
ACAATTAATAGACTGGATGGAGGCGGATAAAGTTGCAGGACCACTTCTGCGCTCGGCCCTTCCGGCTGGC
TGGTTTATTGCTGATAAATCTGGAGCCGGTGAGCGTGGAAGCCGCGGTATCATTGCAGCACTGGGGCCAG
ATGGTAAGCCCTCCCGTATCGTAGTTATCTACACGACGGGGAGTCAGGCAACTATGGATGAACGAAATAG
ACAGATCGCTGAGATAGGTGCCTCACTGATTAAGCATTGGTAACTGTCAGACCAAGTTTACTCATATATA
CTTTAGATTGATTTAAAACTTCATTTTTAATTTAAAAGGATCTAGGTGAAGATCCTTTTTGATAATCTCA
TGACCAAAATCCCTTAACGTGAGTTTTCGTTCCACTGAGCGTCAGACCCCGTAGAAAAGATCAAAGGATC
TTCTTGAGATCCTTTTTTTCTGCGCGTAATCTGCTGCTTGCAAACAAAAAAACCACCGCTACCAGCGGTG
GTTTGTTTGCCGGATCAAGAGCTACCAACTCTTTTTCCGAAGGTAACTGGCTTCAGCAGAGCGCAGATAC
CAAATACTGTTCTTCTAGTGTAGCCGTAGTTAGGCCACCACTTCAAGAACTCTGTAGCACCGCCTACATA
CCTCGCTCTGCTAATCCTGTTACCAGTGGCTGCTGCCAGTGGCGATAAGTCGTGTCTTACCGGGTTGGAC
TCAAGACGATAGTTACCGGATAAGGCGCAGCGGTCGGGCTGAACGGGGGGTTCGTGCACACAGCCCAGCT
TGGAGCGAACGACCTACACCGAACTGAGATACCTACAGCGTGAGCTATGAGAAAGCGCCACGCTTCCCGA
AGGGAGAAAGGCGGACAGGTATCCGGTAAGCGGCAGGGTCGGAACAGGAGAGCGCACGAGGGAGCTTCCA
GGGGGAAACGCCTGGTATCTTTATAGTCCTGTCGGGTTTCGCCACCTCTGACTTGAGCGTCGATTTTTGT
GATGCTCGTCA
